>Addgene plasmid #212739 | YIp128-ADH-myc-E3(1)-CUbo-mCherry-VSV | addgene full sequence | sequence record 420142 | Addgene NGS Result
TCTTCCGCTTCCTCGCTCACTGACTCGCTGCGCTCGGTCGTTCGGCTGCGGCGAGCGGTATCAGCTCACT
CAAAGGCGGTAATACGGTTATCCACAGAATCAGGGGATAACGCAGGAAAGAACATGTGAGCAAAAGGCCA
GCAAAAGGCCAGGAACCGTAAAAAGGCCGCGTTGCTGGCGTTTTTCCATAGGCTCCGCCCCCCTGACGAG
CATCACAAAAATCGACGCTCAAGTCAGAGGTGGCGAAACCCGACAGGACTATAAAGATACCAGGCGTTTC
CCCCTGGAAGCTCCCTCGTGCGCTCTCCTGTTCCGACCCTGCCGCTTACCGGATACCTGTCCGCCTTTCT
CCCTTCGGGAAGCGTGGCGCTTTCTCATAGCTCACGCTGTAGGTATCTCAGTTCGGTGTAGGTCGTTCGC
TCCAAGCTGGGCTGTGTGCACGAACCCCCCGTTCAGCCCGACCGCTGCGCCTTATCCGGTAACTATCGTC
TTGAGTCCAACCCGGTAAGACACGACTTATCGCCACTGGCAGCAGCCACTGGTAACAGGATTAGCAGAGC
GAGGTATGTAGGCGGTGCTACAGAGTTCTTGAAGTGGTGGCCTAACTACGGCTACACTAGAAGAACAGTA
TTTGGTATCTGCGCTCTGCTGAAGCCAGTTACCTTCGGAAAAAGAGTTGGTAGCTCTTGATCCGGCAAAC
AAACCACCGCTGGTAGCGGTGGTTTTTTTGTTTGCAAGCAGCAGATTACGCGCAGAAAAAAAGGATCTCA
AGAAGATCCTTTGATCTTTTCTACGGGGTCTGACGCTCAGTGGAACGAAAACTCACGTTAAGGGATTTTG
GTCATGAGATTATCAAAAAGGATCTTCACCTAGATCCTTTTAAATTAAAAATGAAGTTTTAAATCAATCT
AAAGTATATATGAGTAAACTTGGTCTGACAGTTACCAATGCTTAATCAGTGAGGCACCTATCTCAGCGAT
CTGTCTATTTCGTTCATCCATAGTTGCCTGACTCCCCGTCGTGTAGATAACTACGATACGGGAGGGCTTA
CCATCTGGCCCCAGTGCTGCAATGATACCGCGAGACCCACGCTCACCGGCTCCAGATTTATCAGCAATAA
ACCAGCCAGCCGGAAGGGCCGAGCGCAGAAGTGGTCCTGCAACTTTATCCGCCTCCATCCAGTCTATTAA
TTGTTGCCGGGAAGCTAGAGTAAGTAGTTCGCCAGTTAATAGTTTGCGCAACGTTGTTGCCATTGCTACA
GGCATCGTGGTGTCACGCTCGTCGTTTGGTATGGCTTCATTCAGCTCCGGTTCCCAACGATCAAGGCGAG
TTACATGATCCCCCATGTTGTGCAAAAAAGCGGTTAGCTCCTTCGGTCCTCCGATCGTTGTCAGAAGTAA
GTTGGCCGCAGTGTTATCACTCATGGTTATGGCAGCACTGCATAATTCTCTTACTGTCATGCCATCCGTA
AGATGCTTTTCTGTGACTGGTGAGTACTCAACCAAGTCATTCTGAGAATAGTGTATGCGGCGACCGAGTT
GCTCTTGCCCGGCGTCAATACGGGATAATACCGCGCCACATAGCAGAACTTTAAAAGTGCTCATCATTGG
AAAACGTTCTTCGGGGCGAAAACTCTCAAGGATCTTACCGCTGTTGAGATCCAGTTCGATGTAACCCACT
CGTGCACCCAACTGATCTTCAGCATCTTTTACTTTCACCAGCGTTTCTGGGTGAGCAAAAACAGGAAGGC
AAAATGCCGCAAAAAAGGGAATAAGGGCGACACGGAAATGTTGAATACTCATACTCTTCCTTTTTCAATA
TTATTGAAGCATTTATCAGGGTTATTGTCTCATGAGCGGATACATATTTGAATGTATTTAGAAAAATAAA
CAAATAGGGGTTCCGCGCACATTTCCCCGAAAAGTGCCACCTGACGTCTAAGAAACCATTATTATCATGA
CATTAACCTATAAAAATAGGCGTATCACGAGGCCAACTGTGGGAATACTCAGGTATCGTAAGATGCAAGA
GTTCGAATCTCTTAGCAACCATTATTTTTTTCCTCAACATAACGAGAACACACAGGGGCGCTATCGCACA
GAATCAAATTCGATGACTGGAAATTTTTTGTTAATTTCAGAGGTCGCCTGACGCATATACCTTTTTCAAC
TGAAAAATTGGGAGAAAAAGGAAAGGTGAGAGCGCCGGAACCGGCTTTTCATATAGAATAGAGAAGCGTT
CATGACTAAATGCTTGCATCACAATACTTGAAGTTGACAATATTATTTAAGGACCTATTGTTTTTTCCAA
TAGGTGGTTAGCAATCGTCTTACTTTCTAACTTTTCTTACCTTTTACATTTCAGCAATATATATATATAT
TTCAAGGATATACCATTCTAATGTCTGCCCCTAAGAAGATCGTCGTTTTGCCAGGTGACCACGTTGGTCA
AGAAATCACAGCCGAAGCCATTAAGGTTCTTAAAGCTATTTCTGATGTTCGTTCCAATGTCAAGTTCGAT
TTCGAAAATCATTTAATTGGTGGTGCTGCTATCGATGCTACAGGTGTTCCACTTCCAGATGAGGCGCTGG
AAGCCTCCAAGAAGGCTGATGCCGTTTTGTTAGGTGCTGTGGGTGGTCCTAAATGGGGTACAGGTAGTGT
TAGACCTGAACAAGGTTTACTAAAAATCCGTAAAGAACTTCAATTGTACGCCAACTTAAGACCATGTAAC
TTTGCATCCGACTCTCTTTTAGACTTATCTCCAATCAAGCCACAATTTGCTAAAGGTACTGACTTCGTTG
TTGTCAGAGAATTAGTGGGAGGTATTTACTTTGGTAAGAGAAAGGAAGACGATGGTGATGGTGTCGCTTG
GGATAGTGAACAATACACCGTTCCAGAAGTGCAAAGAATCACAAGAATGGCCGCTTTCATGGCCCTACAA
CATGAGCCACCATTGCCTATTTGGTCCTTGGATAAAGCTAATGTTTTGGCCTCTTCAAGATTATGGAGAA
AAACTGTGGAGGAAACCATCAAGAACGAATTTCCTACATTGAAGGTTCAACATCAATTGATTGATTCTGC
CGCCATGATCCTAGTTAAGAACCCAACCCACCTAAATGGTATTATAATCACCAGCAACATGTTTGGTGAT
ATCATCTCCGATGAAGCCTCCGTTATCCCAGGTTCCTTGGGTTTGTTGCCATCTGCGTCCTTGGCCTCTT
TGCCAGACAAGAACACCGCATTTGGTTTGTACGAACCATGCCACGGTTCTGCTCCAGATTTGCCAAAGAA
TAAGGTCAACCCTATCGCCACTATCTTGTCTGCTGCAATGATGTTGAAATTGTCATTGAACTTGCCTGAA
GAAGGTAAGGCCATTGAAGATGCAGTTAAAAAGGTTTTGGATGCAGGTATCAGAACTGGTGATTTAGGTG
GTTCCAACAGTACCACCGAAGTCGGTGATGCTGTCGCCGAAGAAGTTAAGAAAATCCTTGCTTAAAAAGA
TTCTCTTTTTTTATGATATTTGTACATAAACTTTATAAATGAAATTCATAATAGAAACGACACGAAATTA
CAAAATGGAATATGTTCATAGGGTAGGCCCTTTCGTCTCGCGCGTTTCGGTGATGACGGTGAAAACCTCT
GACACATGCAGCTCCCGGAGACGGTCACAGCTTGTCTGTAAGCGGATGCCGGGAGCAGACAAGCCCGTCA
GGGCGCGTCAGCGGGTGTTGGCGGGTGTCGGGGCTGGCTTAACTATGCGGCATCAGAGCAGATTGTACTG
AGAGTGCACCATATGCGGTGTGAAATACCGCACAGATGCGTAAGGAGAAAATACCGCATCAGGCGCCATT
CGCCATTCAGGCTGCGCAACTGTTGGGAAGGGCGATCGGTGCGGGCCTCTTCGCTATTACGCCAGCTGGC
GAAAGGGGGATGTGCTGCAAGGCGATTAAGTTGGGTAACGCCAGGGTTTTCCCAGTCACGACGTTGTAAA
ACGACGGCCAGTGAATTCCTTTTGTTGTTTCCGGGTGTACAATATGGACTTCCTCTTTTCTGGCAACCAA
ACCCATACATCGGGATTCCTATAATACCTTCGTTGGTCTCCCTAACATGTAGGTGGCGGAGGGGAGATAT
ACAATAGAACAGATACCAGACAAGACATAATGGGCTAAACAAGACTACACCAATTACACTGCCTCATTGA
TGGTGGTACATAACGAACTAATACTGTAGCCCTAGACTTGATAGCCATCATCATATCGAAGTTTCACTAC
CCTTTTTCCATTTGCCATCTATTGAAGTAATAATAGGCGCATGCAACTTCTTTTCTTTTTTTTTCTTTTC
TCTCTCCCCCGTTGTTGTCTCACCATATCCGCAATGACAAAAAAATGATGGAAGACACTAAAGGAAAAAA
TTAACGACAAAGACAGCACCAACAGATGTCGTTGTTCCAGAGCTGATGAGGGGTATCTCGAAGCACACGA
AACTTTTTCCTTCCTTCATTCACGCACACTACTCTCTAATGAGCAACGGTATACGGCCTTCCTTCCAGTT
ACTTGAATTTGAAATAAAAAAAAGTTTGCTGTCTTGCTATCAAGTATAAATAGACCTGCAATTATTAATC
TTTTGTTTCCTCGTCATTGTTCTCGTTCCCTTTCTTCCTTGTTTCTTTTTCTGCACAATATTTCAAGCTA
TACCAAGCATACAATCAACTCCGGAATGGAACAAAAGCTTATTTCTGAAGAAGACTTGCAGATTTTCGTC
AAGACTTTGACCGGTAAAACCATAACATTGGAAGTTGAATCTTCCGATACCATCGACAACGTTAAGTCGC
GTATTCAAGACAAGGAAGGCATTCCACCTGATCAACAAAGATTGATCTTTGCCGGTAGACAGCTCGAGGA
CGGTAGAACGCTGTCTGATTACAACATTCAGCGTGAGTCCACCTTACATCTTGTGCTAAGGCTACGTGGC
CTCATGCAGATTTTCGTCAAGACTTTGACCGGTAAAACCATAACATTGGAAGTTGAATCTTCCGATACCA
TCGACAACGTTAAGTCGCGTATTCAAGACAAGGAAGGCATTCCACCTGATCAACAAAGATTGATCTTTGC
CGGTAGACAGCTCGAGGACGGTAGAACGCTGTCTGATTACAACATTCAGCGTGAGTCCACCTTACATCTT
GTGCTAAGGCTACGTGGCCTCGCTTCTGGTGCTGGCGGTTCTGAAGGTGGCGGATCTGAAGGTGGCACAT
CTGGCGCTACAAGATCTGCTTCTGGTGCTGGTGGATCTGAAGGTGGAGGTTCTGAAGGTGGTACCTCTGG
TGCTACCTGTGCTGTTTGTGGTTGGGCTTTGCCACACAACAGAATGCAAGCTTTGACCTCTTGTGAATGT
ACCATCTGTCCAGACTGTTTCAGACAACACTTCACCATCGCTTTGAAGGAAAAGCACATCACCGACATGG
TTTGTCCAGCTTGTGGTAGACCAGACTTGACCGACGACACCCAATTGTTGTCTTACTTCTCTACCTTGGA
CATCCAATTGAGAGAATCTTTGGAACCAGACGCTTACGCTTTGTTCCACAAGAAGTTGACCGAAGGTGTT
TTGATGAGAGACCCAAAGTTCTTGTGGTGTGCTCAATGTTCTTTCGGTTTCATCTACGAAAGAGAACAAT
TGGAAGCTACCTGTCCACAATGTCACCAAACCTTCTGTGTTAGATGTAAGAGACAATGGGAAGAACAACA
CAGAGGTAGATCATGTGAAGACTTCCAAAACTGGAAGAGAATGAACGACCCAGAATACCAAGCTCAAGGT
TTGGCTATGTACTTGCAAGAAAACGGTATCGACTGTCCAAAGTGTAAGTTCTCTTACGCTTTGGCTAGAG
GTGGTTGTATGCACTTCCACTGTACCCAATGTAGACACCAATTCTGTTCTGGTTGTTACAACGCTTTCTA
CGCTAAGAACAAGTGTCCAGAACCAAACTGTAGAGTTAAGAAGTCTTTGCACGGTCACCACCCAAGAGAC
TGTTTGTTCTACTTGAGAGACTGGACCGCTTTGAGATTGCAAAAGTTGTTGCAAGACAACAACGTTATGT
TCAACACCGAACCACCAGCTGGTGCTAGAGCTGTTCCAGGTGGTGGTTGTAGAGTTATCGAACAAAAGGA
AGTTCCAAACGGTTTGAGAGACGAAGCTTGTGGTAAGGAAACCCCAGCTGGTTACGCTGGTTTGTGTCAA
GCTCACTACAAGGAATACTTGGTTTCTTTGATCAACGCTCACTCTTTGGACCCAGCTACCTTGTACGAAG
TTGAAGAATTGGAAACCGCTACCGAAAGATACTTGCACGTTAGACCACAACCATTGGCTGGTGAAGACCC
ACCAGCTTACCAAGCTAGATTGTTGCAAAAGTTGACCGAAGAAGTTCCATTGGGTCAATCTATCCCAAGA
AGAAGAAAGGGATCCGCTTCTGGTGCTGGTGGATCTGAAGGTGGAGGTTCTGAAGGTGGTACCTCTGGTG
CTAGCGGTGTTCAAGTTGAAACCATCTCTCCAGGTGACGGTAGAACCTTCCCAAAGAGAGGTCAAACCTG
TGTTGTTCACTACACCGGTATGTTGGAAGACGGTAAGAAGTTCGACTCTTCTAGAGACAGAAACAAGCCA
TTCAAGTTCATGTTGGGTAAGCAAGAAGTTATCAGAGGTTGGGAAGAAGGTGTTGCTCAAATGTCTGTTG
GTCAAAGAGCTAAGTTGACCATCTCTCCAGACTACGCTTACGGTGCTACCGGTCACCCAGGTATTATCCC
ACCACACGCTACCTTGGTTTTCGACGTTGAATTGTTGAAGTTGGAAGGGTCGACCGGTATCCCACCAGAC
CAACAAAGATTGATCTTCGCTGGTAAGCAATTGGAAGACGGTAGAACCTTGTCTGACTACAACATCCAAA
AGGAATCTACCTTGCACTTGGTTTTGAGATTGAGAGGTGTTTTAATTAACATGGTGAGCAAGGGCGAGGA
GGATAACATGGCCATCATCAAGGAGTTCATGCGCTTCAAGGTGCACATGGAGGGCTCCGTGAACGGCCAC
GAGTTCGAGATCGAGGGCGAGGGCGAGGGCCGCCCCTACGAGGGCACCCAGACCGCCAAGCTGAAGGTGA
CCAAGGGTGGCCCCCTGCCCTTCGCCTGGGACATCCTGTCCCCTCAGTTCATGTACGGCTCCAAGGCCTA
CGTGAAGCACCCCGCCGACATCCCCGACTACTTGAAGCTGTCCTTCCCCGAGGGCTTCAAGTGGGAGCGC
GTGATGAACTTCGAGGACGGCGGCGTGGTGACCGTGACCCAGGACTCCTCCCTGCAGGACGGCGAGTTCA
TCTACAAGGTGAAGCTGCGCGGCACCAACTTCCCCTCCGACGGCCCCGTAATGCAGAAGAAGACCATGGG
CTGGGAGGCCTCCTCCGAGCGGATGTACCCCGAGGACGGCGCCCTGAAGGGCGAGATCAAGCAGAGGCTG
AAGCTGAAGGACGGCGGCCACTACGACGCTGAGGTCAAGACCACCTACAAGGCCAAGAAGCCCGTGCAGC
TGCCCGGCGCCTACAACGTCAACATCAAGTTGGACATCACCTCCCACAACGAGGACTACACCATCGTGGA
ACAGTACGAACGCGCCGAGGGCCGCCACTCCACCGGCGGCATGGACGAGCTGTACAAATTAATTAATTAT
ACTGACATAGAAATGAACAGATTGGGAAAGTAGGGCCCTAGCGGCCTGCAGCCAAGCTAATTCCGGGCGA
ATTTCTTATGATTTATGATTTTTATTATTAAATAAGTTATAAAAAAAATAAGTGTATACAAATTTTAAAG
TGACTCTTAGGTTTTAAAACGAAAATTCTTATTCTTGAGTAACTCTTTCCTGTAGGTCAGGTTGCTTTCT
CAGGTATAGCATGAGGTCGCTCTTATTGACCACACCTCTACCGGCATGCAAGCTTGGCGTAATCATGGTC
ATAGCTGTTTCCTGTGTGAAATTGTTATCCGCTCACAATTCCACACAACATACGAGCCGGAAGCATAAAG
TGTAAAGCCTGGGGTGCCTAATGAGTGAGCTAACTCACATTAATTGCGTTGCGCTCACTGCCCGCTTTCC
AGTCGGGAAACCTGTCGTGCCAGCTGCATTAATGAATCGGCCAACGCGCGGGGAGAGGCGGTTTGCGTAT
TGGGCGC
Features (pLannotate 1.2.2; 19 found; start..end, strand, type, name):
    183..771     -  rep_origin     ori: high-copy-number ColE1/pMB1/pBR322/pUC origin of replication
    942..1802    -  CDS            AmpR: β-lactamase; bla; confers resistance to ampicillin, carbenicillin, and related antibiotics
   1803..1907    -  promoter       AmpR promoter: bla
   1995..2400    +  promoter       LEU2 promoter: S. cerevisiae LEU2
   2401..3492    +  CDS            LEU2: LEU3_YEAST - Experimental evidence at protein level: Swiss-Prot protein existence level 1. Catalyzes the oxidation of 3-carboxy-2-hydroxy-4- methylpentanoate (3-isopropylmalate) to 3-carboxy-4-methyl-2- oxopentanoate. The product decarboxylates to 4-methyl-2 oxopentanoate. From Saccharomyces cerevisiae (strain ATCC 204508 / S288c) (Baker's yeast).
   3607..3642    +  CDS            rop (fragment): Rop protein, which maintains plasmids at low copy number; rop
   3744..3843    +  misc_feature   bom (fragment): basis of mobility region from pBR322
   3849..4006    -  CDS            lacZα (fragment): LacZα fragment of β-galactosidase; lacZ fragment
   4314..4710    +  promoter       ADH1 promoter: S. cerevisiae ADH1; promoter for alcohol dehydrogenase 1
   4746..5198    +  CDS            UBIQP_XENLA (fragment): Experimental evidence at protein level: Swiss-Prot protein existence level 1. Ubiquitin exists either covalently attached to another protein, or free (unanchored). When covalently bound, it is conjugated to target proteins via an isopeptide bond either as a monomer (monoubiquitin), a polymer linked via different Lys residues of the ubiquitin (polyubiquitin chains) or a linear polymer linked via the initiator Met of the ubiquitin (linear polyubiquitin chains). Polyubiquitin chains, when attached to a target protein, have different functions depending on the Lys residue of the ubiquitin that is
   5328..6449    +  CDS            RNF31 (fragment): RNF31_HUMAN - Also known as ZIBRA From Homo sapiens (Human).
   6516..6836    +  CDS            FKBP1A: FKB1A_HUMAN - Also known as FKBP1, FKBP12. Experimental evidence at protein level: Swiss-Prot protein existence level 1. Keeps in an inactive conformation TGFBR1, the TGF-beta type I serine/threonine kinase receptor, preventing TGF-beta receptor activation in absence of ligand. Recruits SMAD7 to ACVR1B which prevents the association of SMAD2 and SMAD3 with the activin receptor complex, thereby blocking the activin signal. May modulate the RYR1 calcium channel activity. PPIases accelerate the folding of proteins. It catalyzes the cis-trans isomerization of proline imidic peptide bonds in oligop
   6828..6965    +  CDS            UBIQ_LUMTE (fragment): Experimental evidence at protein level: Swiss-Prot protein existence level 1. Ubiquitin exists either covalently attached to another protein, or free (unanchored). When covalently bound, it is conjugated to target proteins via an isopeptide bond either as a monomer (monoubiquitin), a polymer linked via different Lys residues of the ubiquitin (polyubiquitin chains) or a linear polymer linked via the initiator Met of the ubiquitin (linear polyubiquitin chains). Polyubiquitin chains, when attached to a target protein, have different functions depending on the Lys residue of the ubiquitin that is
   6981..7688    +  CDS            mCherry: mCherry is a basic (constitutively fluorescent) red fluorescent protein published in 2004, derived from Discosoma sp.. It is reported to be a very rapidly-maturing monomer with low acid sensitivity.
   7767..7954    +  terminator     ADH1 terminator: S. cerevisiae ADH1; transcription terminator for the S. cerevisiae alcohol dehydrogenase 1 (ADH1) gene
   8002..8018    -  protein_bind   lac operator: The lac repressor binds to the lac operator to inhibit transcription in E. coli. This inhibition can be relieved by adding lactose or isopropyl-β-D-thiogalactopyranoside (IPTG). lac repressor encoded by lacI
   8026..8056    -  promoter       lac promoter: promoter for the E. coli lac operon
   8071..8092    -  protein_bind   CAP binding site: CAP binding activates transcription in the presence of cAMP. E. coli catabolite activator protein
   8105..8197    -  CDS            lacI (fragment): lac repressor; lacI; The lac repressor binds to the lac operator to inhibit transcription in E. coli. This inhibition can be relieved by adding lactose or isopropyl-β-D-thiogalactopyranoside (IPTG).
