[The description below was written by a language model from this plasmid's Addgene catalogue record and pLannotate feature annotations shown in this document.]
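Description:
YIp128-ADH-myc-E3(1)-CUbo-mCherry-VSV is a yeast integrative expression plasmid built on the YIplac128 backbone. It carries no yeast replication origin in the annotated features, so stable maintenance in Saccharomyces cerevisiae depends on integration into the genome, with transformants selected through the LEU2 marker, which is present with its own promoter. In E. coli it is propagated as a high-copy plasmid through a ColE1/pUC-type origin and selected with ampicillin via the β-lactamase gene. Remnants of the lacZα region, the lac promoter/operator and short rop, bom and lacI fragments are leftovers of the cloning backbone.

The payload is a single open reading frame placed between the constitutive S. cerevisiae ADH1 promoter and the ADH1 terminator. According to the record it encodes an N-terminal myc tag, the engineered ligase E3(1), and a C-terminal CUbo-mCherry-VSV module, with the E3(1)-CUbo portion codon-optimised for budding yeast. The feature table shows that this fusion comprises a ubiquitin-related segment, a fragment of human RNF31, full-length human FKBP12 (FKBP1A), a short ubiquitin fragment that by its position probably corresponds to CUbo, and then mCherry. The small myc and VSV epitopes were not picked up by the automated annotation. RNF31 is the catalytic subunit of the linear (M1-linked) ubiquitin chain assembly complex, and FKBP12 is a domain widely used for rapamycin-induced dimerisation, although the record does not spell out the mechanism here. The construct belongs to the Ubiquiton toolset for inducible, linkage-specific polyubiquitylation. It provides constitutive expression of the ligase component in yeast, with red fluorescence and epitope tags for detection.
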