Addgene plasmid #212739: YIp128-ADH-myc-E3(1)-CUbo-mCherry-VSV
Purpose: Consitutive expression of myc-E3(1)-CUbo-mCherry-VSV in budding yeast
Depositing lab: Helle Ulrich. Depositing organization: Institut fuer Molekulare Biologie (IMB Mainz). Publication: Ubiquiton-An inducible, linkage-specific polyubiquitylation tool. Renz C, Asimaki E, Meister C, Albanese V, Petriukov K, Krapoth NC, Wegmann S, Wollscheid HP, Wong RP, Fulzele A, Chen JX, Leon S, Ulrich HD. Mol Cell. 2024 Jan 18;84(2):386-400.e11. doi: 10.1016/j.molcel.2023.11.016. Epub 2023 Dec 15. PubMed 38103558.
Backbone
  Vector backbone: YIplac128
  Vector type: Yeast Expression ; integrative vector
  Selectable markers: LEU2
Growth in bacteria
  Bacterial resistance: Ampicillin, 100 μg/mL
  Growth temperature: 37°C
  Growth strain: Top10
  Copy number: High Copy
Gene/Insert
  Gene/Insert name: E3(1)
  Species: H. sapiens (human), S. cerevisiae (budding yeast)
  Promoter: ADH1
  Tag / fusion protein: myc (N terminal on insert); CUbo-mCherry-VSV (C terminal on insert)
  Cloning method: Restriction Enzyme; 5′ cloning site unknown (unknown if destroyed)
Terms and licenses: Academic/Nonprofit Terms; Industry Terms: Not Available to Industry
Depositor comments: pHU5086; codon-optimized E3(1)-CUbo for budding yeast
How to cite: YIp128-ADH-myc-E3(1)-CUbo-mCherry-VSV was a gift from Helle Ulrich (Addgene plasmid # 212739 ; http://n2t.net/addgene:212739 ; RRID:Addgene_212739)
